>Addgene plasmid #210341 | NSP4-Δ220-234-Flag | addgene full sequence | sequence record 418199 | Addgene NGS Result
GACGGATCGGGAGATCTCCCGATCCCCTATGGTGCACTCTCAGTACAATCTGCTCTGATGCCGCATAGTT
AAGCCAGTATCTGCTCCCTGCTTGTGTGTTGGAGGTCGCTGAGTAGTGCGCGAGCAAAATTTAAGCTACA
ACAAGGCAAGGCTTGACCGACAATTGCATGAAGAATCTGCTTAGGGTTAGGCGTTTTGCGCTGCTTCGCG
ATGTACGGGCCAGATATACGCGTTGACATTGATTATTGACTAGTTATTAATAGTAATCAATTACGGGGTC
ATTAGTTCATAGCCCATATATGGAGTTCCGCGTTACATAACTTACGGTAAATGGCCCGCCTGGCTGACCG
CCCAACGACCCCCGCCCATTGACGTCAATAATGACGTATGTTCCCATAGTAACGCCAATAGGGACTTTCC
ATTGACGTCAATGGGTGGAGTATTTACGGTAAACTGCCCACTTGGCAGTACATCAAGTGTATCATATGCC
AAGTACGCCCCCTATTGACGTCAATGACGGTAAATGGCCCGCCTGGCATTATGCCCAGTACATGACCTTA
TGGGACTTTCCTACTTGGCAGTACATCTACGTATTAGTCATCGCTATTACCATGGTGATGCGGTTTTGGC
AGTACATCAATGGGCGTGGATAGCGGTTTGACTCACGGGGATTTCCAAGTCTCCACCCCATTGACGTCAA
TGGGAGTTTGTTTTGGCACCAAAATCAACGGGACTTTCCAAAATGTCGTAACAACTCCGCCCCATTGACG
CAAATGGGCGGTAGGCGTGTACGGTGGGAGGTCTATATAAGCAGAGCTCTCTGGCTAACTAGAGAACCCA
CTGCTTACTGGCTTATCGAAATTAATACGACTCACTATAGGGAGACCCAAGCTTGGTACCGAGCTCGGAT
CCATGCCAACTTTGTACAAAAAAGTTGGCATGAAGATCGTGAACAACTGGCTGAAGCAGCTGATCAAGGT
GACCCTGGTGTTCCTGTTCGTGGCCGCTATCTTCTACCTGATCACCCCTGTGCACGTGATGAGCAAGCAC
ACCGACTTCAGCTCCGAGATCATCGGCTACAAGGCCATCGACGGCGGAGTGACCAGAGACATCGCTTCCA
CCGACACCTGCTTCGCCAACAAGCACGCTGACTTCGACACCTGGTTCTCCCAGAGAGGTGGCTCTTACAC
CAACGACAAGGCCTGCCCACTGATCGCCGCTGTGATCACCCGTGAAGTGGGATTCGTGGTGCCTGGCCTG
CCAGGAACCATCCTGAGAACCACCAACGGTGACTTCCTGCACTTCCTGCCACGCGTGTTCAGCGCCGTGG
GCAACATCTGCTACACCCCTTCTAAGCTGATCGAGTACACCGACTTCGCCACCTCTGCTTGCGTGCTGGC
CGCTGAATGCACCATCTTCAAGGACGCCAGCGGAAAGCCAGTGCCCTACTGCTACGACACCAACGTGCTG
GAGGGTAGCGTGGCTTACGAATCCCTGCGCCCAGACACCAGATACGTGCTGATGGACGGCTCCATCATCC
AGTTCCCCAACACCTACCTGGAGGGAAGCGTGCGCGTGGTGACCACCTTCGACTCCGAAGTGTCTACCAG
CGGTCGCTGGGTGCTGAACAACGACTACTACAGGTCTCTGCCTGGCGTGTTCTGCGGAGTGGATGCTGTG
AACCTGCTGACCAACATGTTCACCCCACTGATCCAGCCCATCGGTGCTCTGGACATCTCCGCCTCTATCG
TGGCTGGAGGTATCGTGGCCATCGTGGTGACCTGCCTGGCTTACTACTTCATGAGGTTCCGCAGGGCCTT
CGGTGAATACAGCCACGTGGTGGCTTTCAACACCCTGCTGTTCCTGATGTCCTTCACCGTGCTGTGCCTG
ACCCCCGTGTACTCTTTCCTGCCAGGCGTGTACAGCGTGATCTACCTGTACCTGACCTTCTACCTGACCA
ACGACGTGTCTTTCCTGGCCCACATCCAGTGGATGGTCATGTTCACCCCTCTGGTGCCTTTCTGGATCAC
CATCGCTTACATCATCTGCATCTCTACCAAGCACTTCTACTGGTTCTTCAGCAACTACCTGAAGAGACGT
GTGGTGTTCAACGGCGTGAGCTTCTCCACCTTCGAGGAAGCCGCTCTGTGCACCTTCCTGCTGAACAAGG
AGATGTACCTGAAGCTGCGCAGCGACGTGCTGCTGCCTCTGACCCAGTACAACAGGTACCTGGCCCTGTA
CAACAAGTACAAGTACTTCTCCGGCGCTATGGACACCACCTCTTACCGTGAAGCCGCTTGCTGCCACCTG
GCCAAGGCTCTGAACGACTTCTCTAACAGCGGATCCGACGTGCTGTACCAGCCCCCTCAGACCTCTATCA
CCAGCGCCGTGCTGCAGGAATTCGCCGCCACCATGGATTATAAAGATGATGATGATAAATGACTCGAGCA
TGCATCTAGAGGGCCCTATTCTATAGTGTCACCTAAATGCTAGAGCTCGCTGATCAGCCTCGACTGTGCC
TTCTAGTTGCCAGCCATCTGTTGTTTGCCCCTCCCCCGTGCCTTCCTTGACCCTGGAAGGTGCCACTCCC
ACTGTCCTTTCCTAATAAAATGAGGAAATTGCATCGCATTGTCTGAGTAGGTGTCATTCTATTCTGGGGG
GTGGGGTGGGGCAGGACAGCAAGGGGGAGGATTGGGAAGACAATAGCAGGCATGCTGGGGATGCGGTGGG
CTCTATGGCTTCTGAGGCGGAAAGAACCAGCTGGGGCTCTAGGGGGTATCCCC
[124 nt withheld, positions 2784-2907]
C
[91 nt withheld, positions 2909-2999]
A
[49 nt withheld, positions 3001-3049]
CCTTTGACGTTGGAGTCCACGTTCTTT
[37 nt withheld, positions 3077-3113]
ACCCTATCTCGGTCTATTCTTTTGATTTATAAGGGATTTTGCCGATTTCGGCCTATTGGTTAAAAAATGA
GCTGATTTAACAAAAATTTAACGCGAATTAATTCTGTGGAATGTGTGTCAGTTAGGGTGTGGAAAGTCCC
CAGGCTCCCCAGCAGGCAGAAGTATGCAAAGCATGCATCTCAATTAGTCAGCAACCAGGTGTGGAAAGTC
CCCAGGCTCCCCAGCAGGCAGAAGTATGCAAAGCATGCATCTCAATTAGTCAGCAACCATAGTCCCGCCC
CTAACTCCGCCCATCCCGCCCCTAACTCCGCCCAGTTCCGCCCATTCTCCGCCCCATGGCTGACTAATTT
TTTTTATTTATGCAGAGGCCGAGGCCGCCTCTGCCTCTGAGCTATTCCAGAAGTAGTGAGGAGGCTTTTT
TGGAGGCCTAGGCTTTTGCAAAAAGCTCCCGGGAGCTTGTATATCCATTTTCGGATCTGATCAAGAGACA
GGATGAGGATCGTTTCGCATGATTGAACAAGATGGATTGCACGCAGGTTCTCCGGCCGCTTGGGTGGAGA
GGCTATTCGGCTATGACTGGGCACAACAGACAATCGGCTGCTCTGATGCCGCCGTGTTCCGGCTGTCAGC
GCAGGGGCGCCCGGTTCTTTTTGTCAAGACCGACCTGTCCGGTGCCCTGAATGAACTGCAGGACGAGGCA
GCGCGGCTATCGTGGCTGGCCACGACGGGCGTTCCTTGCGCAGCTGTGCTCGACGTTGTCACTGAAGCGG
GAAGGGACTGGCTGCTATTGGGCGAAGTGCCGGGGCAGGATCTCCTGTCATCTCACCTTGCTCCTGCCGA
GAAAGTATCCATCATGGCTGATGCAATGCGGCGGCTGCATACGCTTGATCCGGCTACCTGCCCATTCGAC
CACCAAGCGAAACATCGCATCGAGCGAGCACGTACTCGGATGGAAGCCGGTCTTGTCGATCAGGATGATC
TGGACGAAGAGCATCAGGGGCTCGCGCCAGCCGAACTGTTCGCCAGGCTCAAGGCGCGCATGCCCGACGG
CGAGGATCTCGTCGTGACCCATGGCGATGCCTGCTTGCCGAATATCATGGTGGAAAATGGCCGCTTTTCT
GGATTCATCGACTGTGGCCGGCTGGGTGTGGCGGACCGCTATCAGGACATAGCGTTGGCTACCCGTGATA
TTGCTGAAGAGCTTGGCGGCGAATGGGCTGACCGCTTCCTCGTGCTTTACGGTATCGCCGCTCCCGATTC
GCAGCGCATCGCCTTCTATCGCCTTCTTGACGAGTTCTTCTGAGCGGGACTCTGGGGTTCGAAATGACCG
ACCAAGCGACGCCCAACCTGCCATCACGAGATTTCGATTCCACCGCCGCCTTCTATGAAAGGTTGGGCTT
CGGAATCGTTTTCCGGGACGCCGGCTGGATGATCCTCCAGCGCGGGGATCTCATGCTGGAGTTCTTCGCC
CACCCCAACTTGTTTATTGCAGCTTATAATGGTTACAAATAAAGCAATAGCATCACAAATTTCACAAATA
AAGCATTTTTTTCACTGCATTCTAGTTGTGGTTTGTCCAAACTCATCAATGTATCTTATCATGTCTGTAT
ACCGTCGACCTCTAGCTAGAGCTTGGCGTAATCATGGTCATAGCTGTTTCCTGTGTGAAATTGTTATCCG
CTCACAATTCCACACAACATACGAGCCGGAAGCATAAAGTGTAAAGCCTGGGGTGCCTAATGAGTGAGCT
AACTCACATTAATTGCGTTGCGCTCACTGCCCGCTTTCCAGTCGGGAAACCTGTCGTGCCAGCTGCATTA
ATGAATCGGCCAACGCGCGGGGAGAGGCGGTTTGCGTATTGGGCGCTCTTCCGCTTCCTCGCTCACTGAC
TCGCTGCGCTCGGTCGTTCGGCTGCGGCGAGCGGTATCAGCTCACTCAAAGGCGGTAATACGGTTATCCA
CAGAATCAGGGGATAACGCAGGAAAGAACATGTGAGCAAAAGGCCAGCAAAAGGCCAGGAACCGTAAAAA
GGCCGCGTTGCTGGCGTTTTTCCATAGGCTCCGCCCCCCTGACGAGCATCACAAAAATCGACGCTCAAGT
CAGAGGTGGCGAAACCCGACAGGACTATAAAGATACCAGGCGTTTCCCCCTGGAAGCTCCCTCGTGCGCT
CTCCTGTTCCGACCCTGCCGCTTACCGGATACCTGTCCGCCTTTCTCCCTTCGGGAAGCGTGGCGCTTTC
TCATAGCTCACGCTGTAGGTATCTCAGTTCGGTGTAGGTCGTTCGCTCCAAGCTGGGCTGTGTGCACGAA
CCCCCCGTTCAGCCCGACCGCTGCGCCTTATCCGGTAACTATCGTCTTGAGTCCAACCCGGTAAGACACG
ACTTATCGCCACTGGCAGCAGCCACTGGTAACAGGATTAGCAGAGCGAGGTATGTAGGCGGTGCTACAGA
GTTCTTGAAGTGGTGGCCTAACTACGGCTACACTAGAAGAACAGTATTTGGTATCTGCGCTCTGCTGAAG
CCAGTTACCTTCGGAAAAAGAGTTGGTAGCTCTTGATCCGGCAAACAAACCACCGCTGGTAGCGGTGGTT
TTTTTGTTTGCAAGCAGCAGATTACGCGCAGAAAAAAAGGATCTCAAGAAGATCCTTTGATCTTTTCTAC
GGGGTCTGACGCTCAGTGGAACGAAAACTCACGTTAAGGGATTTTGGTCATGAGATTATCAAAAAGGATC
TTCACCTAGATCCTTTTAAATTAAAAATGAAGTTTTAAATCAATCTAAAGTATATATGAGTAAACTTGGT
CTGACAGTTACCAATGCTTAATCAGTGAGGCACCTATCTCAGCGATCTGTCTATTTCGTTCATCCATAGT
TGCCTGACTCCCCGTCGTGTAGATAACTACGATACGGGAGGGCTTACCATCTGGCCCCAGTGCTGCAATG
ATACCGCGAGACCCACGCTCACCGGCTCCAGATTTATCAGCAATAAACCAGCCAGCCGGAAGGGCCGAGC
GCAGAAGTGGTCCTGCAACTTTATCCGCCTCCATCCAGTCTATTAATTGTTGCCGGGAAGCTAGAGTAAG
TAGTTCGCCAGTTAATAGTTTGCGCAACGTTGTTGCCATTGCTACAGGCATCGTGGTGTCACGCTCGTCG
TTTGGTATGGCTTCATTCAGCTCCGGTTCCCAACGATCAAGGCGAGTTACATGATCCCCCATGTTGTGCA
AAAAAGCGGTTAGCTCCTTCGGTCCTCCGATCGTTGTCAGAAGTAAGTTGGCCGCAGTGTTATCACTCAT
GGTTATGGCAGCACTGCATAATTCTCTTACTGTCATGCCATCCGTAAGATGCTTTTCTGTGACTGGTGAG
TACTCAACCAAGTCATTCTGAGAATAGTGTATGCGGCGACCGAGTTGCTCTTGCCCGGCGTCAATACGGG
ATAATACCGCGCCACATAGCAGAACTTTAAAAGTGCTCATCATTGGAAAACGTTCTTCGGGGCGAAAACT
CTCAAGGATCTTACCGCTGTTGAGATCCAGTTCGATGTAACCCACTCGTGCACCCAACTGATCTTCAGCA
TCTTTTACTTTCACCAGCGTTTCTGGGTGAGCAAAAACAGGAAGGCAAAATGCCGCAAAAAAGGGAATAA
GGGCGACACGGAAATGTTGAATACTCATACTCTTCCTTTTTCAATATTATTGAAGCATTTATCAGGGTTA
TTGTCTCATGAGCGGATACATATTTGAATGTATTTAGAAAAATAAACAAATAGGGGTTCCGCGCACATTT
CCCCGAAAAGTGCCACCTGACGTC
Features (pLannotate 1.2.2; 22 found; start..end, strand, type, name):
     28..80      -  misc_feature   bom (fragment): basis of mobility region from pBR322
    235..614     +  enhancer       CMV enhancer: human cytomegalovirus immediate early enhancer
    615..818     +  promoter       CMV promoter: human cytomegalovirus (CMV) immediate early promoter
    814..847     +  LTR            5' LTR (truncated) (fragment): truncated 5' long terminal repeat (LTR) from HIV-1
    863..881     +  promoter       T7 promoter: promoter for bacteriophage T7 RNA polymerase
    913..934     +  protein_bind   attL1 (fragment): mutant version of attL; recombination site for the Gateway® LR reaction LR Clonase™
    937..2397    +  CDS            R1A_SARS2 (fragment): Experimental evidence at protein level: Swiss-Prot protein existence level 1. [Non-structural protein 10]: Plays a pivotal role in viral transcription by stimulating both nsp14 3'-5' exoribonuclease and nsp16 2'-O-methyltransferase activities. Therefore plays an essential role in viral mRNAs cap methylation. From Severe acute respiratory syndrome coronavirus 2 (2019-nCoV) (SARS-CoV-2).
   2470..2488    -  promoter       SP6 promoter: promoter for bacteriophage SP6 RNA polymerase
   2514..2738    +  polyA_signal   bGH poly(A) signal: bovine growth hormone polyadenylation signal
   2742..2763    +  promoter       SV40 promoter (fragment): SV40 enhancer and early promoter
   2784..3212    +  rep_origin     f1 ori (sequence partly withheld): f1 bacteriophage origin of replication; arrow indicates direction of (+) strand synthesis
   3226..3555    +  promoter       SV40 promoter: SV40 enhancer and early promoter
   3622..4413    +  CDS            neo: KKA2_KLEPN - Also known as kan, nptII. Experimental evidence at protein level: Swiss-Prot protein existence level 1. Resistance to kanamycin, neomycin, paromomycin, ribostamycin, butirosin and gentamicin B. From Klebsiella pneumoniae.
   4437..4595    +  CDS            ble (fragment): BLE_KLEPN - Experimental evidence at protein level: Swiss-Prot protein existence level 1. Binding protein with a strong affinity to the bleomycin family of antibiotics. Binds to CL990; an antimitotic-antibiotic compound. From Klebsiella pneumoniae.
   4590..4711    +  polyA_signal   SV40 poly(A) signal: SV40 polyadenylation signal
   4784..4800    -  protein_bind   lac operator: The lac repressor binds to the lac operator to inhibit transcription in E. coli. This inhibition can be relieved by adding lactose or isopropyl-β-D-thiogalactopyranoside (IPTG). lac repressor encoded by lacI
   4808..4838    -  promoter       lac promoter: promoter for the E. coli lac operon
   4853..4874    -  protein_bind   CAP binding site: CAP binding activates transcription in the presence of cAMP. E. coli catabolite activator protein
   4887..4979    -  CDS            lacI (fragment): lac repressor; lacI; The lac repressor binds to the lac operator to inhibit transcription in E. coli. This inhibition can be relieved by adding lactose or isopropyl-β-D-thiogalactopyranoside (IPTG).
   5162..5750    -  rep_origin     ori: high-copy-number ColE1/pMB1/pBR322/pUC origin of replication
   5921..6781    -  CDS            AmpR: β-lactamase; bla; confers resistance to ampicillin, carbenicillin, and related antibiotics
   6782..6886    -  promoter       AmpR promoter: bla
