[The description below was written by a language model from this plasmid's Addgene catalogue record and pLannotate feature annotations shown in this document.]
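Description:
NSP4-Δ220-234-Flag is a mammalian expression plasmid built on the pcDNA3.1 backbone, about 6.9 kb in total, that encodes a deletion mutant of the SARS-CoV-2 non-structural protein NSP4 (Wuhan-Hu-1 isolate) lacking residues 220–234 and carrying a C-terminal Flag epitope. It is propagated in E. coli through a high-copy ColE1/pUC-type origin with ampicillin selection from the β-lactamase gene and its own promoter. An f1 origin is also present, which allows single-stranded DNA production.

The NSP4 coding region sits downstream of the human cytomegalovirus immediate-early enhancer and promoter and is followed by the bovine growth hormone polyadenylation signal, giving strong constitutive expression after transfection. The automated annotation matches this open reading frame to the SARS-CoV-2 replicase polyprotein 1a. The functional text attached to that hit concerns another cleavage product of the same polyprotein, not NSP4. The Flag tag is not annotated separately, but the catalogue entry places it at the C terminus of the insert. T7 and SP6 phage promoters flank the cloning site, and a short attL1-like fragment lies just upstream of the insert. A second cassette, made up of the SV40 early promoter, the neomycin phosphotransferase gene and the SV40 poly(A) signal, permits G418 selection of stably transfected cells. The small LTR, ble, lacI and bom fragments called by the software appear to be backbone remnants or partial matches.

The associated publication studies host endoplasmic reticulum proteins that bind SARS-CoV-2 NSP3 and promote virus replication. The Flag tag allows detection or immunoprecipitation of the mutant protein, and comparison with full-length NSP4 is a plausible use. The record does not state what function residues 220–234 serve.
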