Addgene plasmid #210341: NSP4-Δ220-234-Flag
Purpose: Expresses SARS-CoV-2 NSP4-Δ220-234 fused with Flag in mammalian cells
Depositing lab: Michele Pagano. Depositing organization: NYU Grossman School of Medicine. Publication: The REEP5/TRAM1 complex binds SARS-CoV-2 NSP3 and promotes virus replication. Li J, Gui Q, Liang FX, Sall J, Zhang Q, Duan Y, Dhabaria A, Askenazi M, Ueberheide B, Stapleford KA, Pagano M. J Virol. 2023 Sep 28:e0050723. doi: 10.1128/jvi.00507-23. PubMed 37768083.
Backbone
  Vector backbone: PcDNA3.1
  Backbone size w/o insert (bp): 5400
  Total vector size (bp): 6900
  Vector type: Mammalian Expression
  Selectable markers: Neomycin (select with G418)
Growth in bacteria
  Bacterial resistance: Ampicillin, 100 μg/mL
  Growth temperature: 37°C
  Growth strain: DH5alpha
  Copy number: High Copy
Gene/Insert
  Gene/Insert name: SARS-CoV-2 NSP4
  Species: H. sapiens (human); SARS-CoV-2 isolate Wuhan-Hu-1
  Insert size (bp): 1506
  Mutation: Δ220-234
  Entrez Gene: ORF1ab (a.k.a. GU280_gp01)
  Tag / fusion protein: Flag (C terminal on insert)
  Cloning method: Ligation Independent Cloning
  Sequencing primers: 5′ CMV-F; 3′ BGHR
Terms and licenses: Academic/Nonprofit Terms; Industry Terms: Not Available to Industry
How to cite: NSP4-Δ220-234-Flag was a gift from Michele Pagano (Addgene plasmid # 210341 ; http://n2t.net/addgene:210341 ; RRID:Addgene_210341)
